>Addgene plasmid #218721 | pEGFP-C1-IFT25 | addgene full sequence | sequence record 434308 | Addgene NGS Result
TAGTTATTAATAGTAATCAATTACGGGGTCATTAGTTCATAGCCCATATATGGAGTTCCGCGTTACATAA
CTTACGGTAAATGGCCCGCCTGGCTGACCGCCCAACGACCCCCGCCCATTGACGTCAATAATGACGTATG
TTCCCATAGTAACGCCAATAGGGACTTTCCATTGACGTCAATGGGTGGAGTATTTACGGTAAACTGCCCA
CTTGGCAGTACATCAAGTGTATCATATGCCAAGTACGCCCCCTATTGACGTCAATGACGGTAAATGGCCC
GCCTGGCATTATGCCCAGTACATGACCTTATGGGACTTTCCTACTTGGCAGTACATCTACGTATTAGTCA
TCGCTATTACCATGGTGATGCGGTTTTGGCAGTACATCAATGGGCGTGGATAGCGGTTTGACTCACGGGG
ATTTCCAAGTCTCCACCCCATTGACGTCAATGGGAGTTTGTTTTGGCACCAAAATCAACGGGACTTTCCA
AAATGTCGTAACAACTCCGCCCCATTGACGCAAATGGGCGGTAGGCGTGTACGGTGGGAGGTCTATATAA
GCAGAGCTGGTTTAGTGAACCGTCAGATCCGCTAGCGCTACCGGTCGCCACCATGGTGAGCAAGGGCGAG
GAGCTGTTCACCGGGGTGGTGCCCATCCTGGTCGAGCTGGACGGCGACGTAAACGGCCACAAGTTCAGCG
TGTCCGGCGAGGGCGAGGGCGATGCCACCTACGGCAAGCTGACCCTGAAGTTCATCTGCACCACCGGCAA
GCTGCCCGTGCCCTGGCCCACCCTCGTGACCACCCTGACCTACGGCGTGCAGTGCTTCAGCCGCTACCCC
GACCACATGAAGCAGCACGACTTCTTCAAGTCCGCCATGCCCGAAGGCTACGTCCAGGAGCGCACCATCT
TCTTCAAGGACGACGGCAACTACAAGACCCGCGCCGAGGTGAAGTTCGAGGGCGACACCCTGGTGAACCG
CATCGAGCTGAAGGGCATCGACTTCAAGGAGGACGGCAACATCCTGGGGCACAAGCTGGAGTACAACTAC
AACAGCCACAACGTCTATATCATGGCCGACAAGCAGAAGAACGGCATCAAGGTGAACTTCAAGATCCGCC
ACAACATCGAGGACGGCAGCGTGCAGCTCGCCGACCACTACCAGCAGAACACCCCCATCGGCGACGGCCC
CGTGCTGCTGCCCGACAACCACTACCTGAGCACCCAGTCCGCCCTGAGCAAAGACCCCAACGAGAAGCGC
GATCACATGGTCCTGCTGGAGTTCGTGACCGCCGCCGGGATCACTCTCGGCATGGACGAGCTGTACAAGT
CCGGACTCAGATCCACCATGAGAAAAATTGATCTCTGTCTGAGCTCTGAAGGGTCCGAAGTGATTTTAGC
TACATCAAGTGATGAAAAACACCCACCTGAAAATATCATTGATGGGAATCCAGAAACGTTTTGGACCACC
ACAGGAATGTTTCCCCAGGAATTCATTATTTGTTTCCACAAACATGTAAGGATTGAAAGGCTTGTAATCC
AAAGTTACTTTGTACAGACCTTGAAGATTGAAAAAAGCACGTCTAAAGAGCCAGTTGATTTTGAGCAATG
GATTGAAAAAGATTTGGTACACACAGAGGGGCAGCTTCAAAATGAAGAAATTGTGGCACATGATGGCTCC
GCTACTTACTTGAGATTCATTATTGTATCAGCCTTTGATCATTTTGCATCTGTGCATAGCGTTTCTGCAG
AAGGAACAGTAGTCTCAAATCTTTCCTCATAACTCGACGGTACCGCGGGCCCGGGATCCACCGGATCTAG
ATAACTGATCATAATCAGCCATACCACATTTGTAGAGGTTTTACTTGCTTTAAAAAACCTCCCACACCTC
CCCCTGAACCTGAAACATAAAATGAATGCAATTGTTGTTGTTAACTTGTTTATTGCAGCTTATAATGGTT
ACAAATAAAGCAATAGCATCACAAATTTCACAAATAAAGCATTTTTTTCACTGCATTCTAGTTGTGGTTT
GTCCAAACTCATCAATGTATCTTAACGCGTAAATTGTAAGCGTTAATATTTTGTTAAAATTCGCGTTAAA
TTTTTGTTAAATCAGCTCATTTTTTAACCAATAGGCCGAAATCGGCAAAATCCCTTATAAATCAAAAGAA
TAGACCGAGATAGGGT
[37 nt withheld, positions 2187-2223]
AAAGAACGTGGACTCCAACGTCAAAGG
[49 nt withheld, positions 2251-2299]
T
[91 nt withheld, positions 2301-2391]
G
[124 nt withheld, positions 2393-2516]
CAGGTGGCACTTTTCGGGGAAATGTGCGCGGAACCCCTATTTGTTTATTTTTCTAAATACATTCAAATAT
GTATCCGCTCATGAGACAATAACCCTGATAAATGCTTCAATAATATTGAAAAAGGAAGAGTCCTGAGGCG
GAAAGAACCAGCTGTGGAATGTGTGTCAGTTAGGGTGTGGAAAGTCCCCAGGCTCCCCAGCAGGCAGAAG
TATGCAAAGCATGCATCTCAATTAGTCAGCAACCAGGTGTGGAAAGTCCCCAGGCTCCCCAGCAGGCAGA
AGTATGCAAAGCATGCATCTCAATTAGTCAGCAACCATAGTCCCGCCCCTAACTCCGCCCATCCCGCCCC
TAACTCCGCCCAGTTCCGCCCATTCTCCGCCCCATGGCTGACTAATTTTTTTTATTTATGCAGAGGCCGA
GGCCGCCTCGGCCTCTGAGCTATTCCAGAAGTAGTGAGGAGGCTTTTTTGGAGGCCTAGGCTTTTGCAAA
GATCGATCAAGAGACAGGATGAGGATCGTTTCGCATGATTGAACAAGATGGATTGCACGCAGGTTCTCCG
GCCGCTTGGGTGGAGAGGCTATTCGGCTATGACTGGGCACAACAGACAATCGGCTGCTCTGATGCCGCCG
TGTTCCGGCTGTCAGCGCAGGGGCGCCCGGTTCTTTTTGTCAAGACCGACCTGTCCGGTGCCCTGAATGA
ACTGCAAGACGAGGCAGCGCGGCTATCGTGGCTGGCCACGACGGGCGTTCCTTGCGCAGCTGTGCTCGAC
GTTGTCACTGAAGCGGGAAGGGACTGGCTGCTATTGGGCGAAGTGCCGGGGCAGGATCTCCTGTCATCTC
ACCTTGCTCCTGCCGAGAAAGTATCCATCATGGCTGATGCAATGCGGCGGCTGCATACGCTTGATCCGGC
TACCTGCCCATTCGACCACCAAGCGAAACATCGCATCGAGCGAGCACGTACTCGGATGGAAGCCGGTCTT
GTCGATCAGGATGATCTGGACGAAGAGCATCAGGGGCTCGCGCCAGCCGAACTGTTCGCCAGGCTCAAGG
CGAGCATGCCCGACGGCGAGGATCTCGTCGTGACCCATGGCGATGCCTGCTTGCCGAATATCATGGTGGA
AAATGGCCGCTTTTCTGGATTCATCGACTGTGGCCGGCTGGGTGTGGCGGACCGCTATCAGGACATAGCG
TTGGCTACCCGTGATATTGCTGAAGAGCTTGGCGGCGAATGGGCTGACCGCTTCCTCGTGCTTTACGGTA
TCGCCGCTCCCGATTCGCAGCGCATCGCCTTCTATCGCCTTCTTGACGAGTTCTTCTGAGCGGGACTCTG
GGGTTCGAAATGACCGACCAAGCGACGCCCAACCTGCCATCACGAGATTTCGATTCCACCGCCGCCTTCT
ATGAAAGGTTGGGCTTCGGAATCGTTTTCCGGGACGCCGGCTGGATGATCCTCCAGCGCGGGGATCTCAT
GCTGGAGTTCTTCGCCCACCCTAGGGGGAGGCTAACTGAAACACGGAAGGAGACAATACCGGAAGGAACC
CGCGCTATGACGGCAATAAAAAGACAGAATAAAACGCACGGTGTTGGGTCGTTTGTTCATAAACGCGGGG
TTCGGTCCCAGGGCTGGCACTCTGTCGATACCCCACCGAGACCCCATTGGGGCCAATACGCCCGCGTTTC
TTCCTTTTCCCCACCCCACCCCCCAAGTTCGGGTGAAGGCCCAGGGCTCGCAGCCAACGTCGGGGCGGCA
GGCCCTGCCATAGCCTCAGGTTACTCATATATACTTTAGATTGATTTAAAACTTCATTTTTAATTTAAAA
GGATCTAGGTGAAGATCCTTTTTGATAATCTCATGACCAAAATCCCTTAACGTGAGTTTTCGTTCCACTG
AGCGTCAGACCCCGTAGAAAAGATCAAAGGATCTTCTTGAGATCCTTTTTTTCTGCGCGTAATCTGCTGC
TTGCAAACAAAAAAACCACCGCTACCAGCGGTGGTTTGTTTGCCGGATCAAGAGCTACCAACTCTTTTTC
CGAAGGTAACTGGCTTCAGCAGAGCGCAGATACCAAATACTGTTCTTCTAGTGTAGCCGTAGTTAGGCCA
CCACTTCAAGAACTCTGTAGCACCGCCTACATACCTCGCTCTGCTAATCCTGTTACCAGTGGCTGCTGCC
AGTGGCGATAAGTCGTGTCTTACCGGGTTGGACTCAAGACGATAGTTACCGGATAAGGCGCAGCGGTCGG
GCTGAACGGGGGGTTCGTGCACACAGCCCAGCTTGGAGCGAACGACCTACACCGAACTGAGATACCTACA
GCGTGAGCTATGAGAAAGCGCCACGCTTCCCGAAGGGAGAAAGGCGGACAGGTATCCGGTAAGCGGCAGG
GTCGGAACAGGAGAGCGCACGAGGGAGCTTCCAGGGGGAAACGCCTGGTATCTTTATAGTCCTGTCGGGT
TTCGCCACCTCTGACTTGAGCGTCGATTTTTGTGATGCTCGTCAGGGGGGCGGAGCCTATGGAAAAACGC
CAGCAACGCGGCCTTTTTACGGTTCCTGGCCTTTTGCTGGCCTTTTGCTCACATGTTCTTTCCTGCGTTA
TCCCCTGATTCTGTGGATAACCGTATTACCGCCATGCAT
Features (pLannotate 1.2.2; 15 found; start..end, strand, type, name):
     61..364     +  enhancer       CMV enhancer: human cytomegalovirus immediate early enhancer
    365..568     +  promoter       CMV promoter: human cytomegalovirus (CMV) immediate early promoter
    613..1329    +  CDS            EGFP: EGFP is a basic (constitutively fluorescent) green fluorescent protein published in 1996, derived from Aequorea victoria. It is reported to be a rapidly-maturing weak dimer with moderate acid sensitivity.
   1348..1779    +  CDS            HSPB11: IFT25_HUMAN - Also known as C1orf41, IFT25. Experimental evidence at protein level: Swiss-Prot protein existence level 1. Component of the IFT complex B required for sonic hedgehog/SHH signaling. May mediate transport of SHH components: required for the export of SMO and PTCH1 receptors out of the cilium and the accumulation of GLI2 at the ciliary tip in response to activation of the SHH pathway, suggesting it is involved in the dynamic transport of SHH signaling molecules within the cilium. Not required for ciliary assembly. Its role in intraflagellar transport is mainly seen in tissues rich
   1784..1809    +  misc_feature   MCS (fragment): multiple cloning site
   1826..1910    +  CDS            large T antigen (fragment): large T antigen from SV40 (simian virus 40)
   1933..2054    +  polyA_signal   SV40 poly(A) signal: SV40 polyadenylation signal
   2088..2516    -  rep_origin     f1 ori (sequence partly withheld): f1 bacteriophage origin of replication; arrow indicates direction of (+) strand synthesis
   2543..2647    +  promoter       AmpR promoter: bla
   2649..3006    +  promoter       SV40 promoter: SV40 enhancer and early promoter
   3041..3835    +  CDS            NeoR/KanR: aminoglycoside phosphotransferase from Tn5; aph(3')-II (or nptII); confers resistance to neomycin, kanamycin, and G418 (Geneticin®)
   3856..4008    +  CDS            ble (fragment): BLE_KLEPN - Experimental evidence at protein level: Swiss-Prot protein existence level 1. Binding protein with a strong affinity to the bleomycin family of antibiotics. Binds to CL990; an antimitotic-antibiotic compound. From Klebsiella pneumoniae.
   4067..4114    +  polyA_signal   HSV TK poly(A) signal: herpes simplex virus thymidine kinase polyadenylation signal (Cole and Stacy, 1985)
   4205..4221    -  polyA_signal   bGH poly(A) signal (fragment): bovine growth hormone polyadenylation signal
   4443..5031    +  rep_origin     ori: high-copy-number ColE1/pMB1/pBR322/pUC origin of replication
