[The description below was written by a language model from this plasmid's Addgene catalogue record and pLannotate feature annotations shown in this document.]
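Description:
pEGFP-C1-IFT25 is a mammalian expression plasmid built on the Clontech pEGFP-C1 backbone that produces human IFT25 (gene symbol HSPB11) fused to the C-terminus of EGFP, so the fluorescent tag sits at the N-terminus of the fusion protein. Transcription is driven by the human cytomegalovirus immediate early enhancer and promoter, and the EGFP coding sequence is followed after a short linker by the IFT25 open reading frame, a remnant of the multiple cloning site and the SV40 polyadenylation signal. The insert was placed by restriction cloning using compatible-end junctions (BglII/BamHI at the 5′ side, XhoI/SalI at the 3′ side), which destroyed the sites. The catalogue lists the insert size as 144 bp, whereas the annotated HSPB11 coding region in the 5,145 nt sequenced record spans about 430 bp. The listed figure may therefore reflect the length in amino acids rather than base pairs.

The plasmid is propagated in E. coli at high copy through a ColE1/pUC-type origin and also carries an f1 phage origin. A single Tn5 aminoglycoside phosphotransferase (NeoR/KanR) cassette serves both hosts: a bacterial bla-type promoter gives kanamycin resistance in bacteria, while the SV40 enhancer/early promoter and HSV TK polyadenylation signal allow G418 selection of stably transfected mammalian cells. The small ble, large T antigen and bGH poly(A) fragments in the annotation appear to be partial matches to backbone sequence rather than functional elements.

IFT25 is a component of the intraflagellar transport B complex, implicated in trafficking of Sonic hedgehog signalling components within cilia. The construct allows the tagged protein to be visualised in cells, and the associated publication concerns the architecture of the IFT-B complex.
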