Addgene plasmid #218721: pEGFP-C1-IFT25
Purpose: Expresses N-terminally EGFP-tagged IFT25 in mammalian cells
Depositing lab: Kazuhisa Nakayama. Depositing organization: Kyoto University, Graduate School of Pharmaceutical Sciences. Publication: Overall architecture of the intraflagellar transport (IFT)-B complex containing Cluap1/IFT38 as an essential component of the IFT-B peripheral subcomplex. Katoh Y, Terada M, Nishijima Y, Takei R, Nozaki S, Hamada H, Nakayama K. J Biol Chem. 2016 Mar 15. pii: jbc.M116.713883. 10.1074/jbc.M116.713883 PubMed 26980730.
Backbone
  Vector backbone: pEGFP-C1
  Backbone manufacturer: Clontech
  Backbone size w/o insert (bp): 4731
  Vector type: Mammalian Expression
  Selectable markers: Neomycin (select with G418)
Growth in bacteria
  Bacterial resistance: Kanamycin, 50 μg/mL
  Growth temperature: 37°C
  Growth strain: DH5alpha
  Copy number: High Copy
Gene/Insert
  Gene/Insert name: IFT25
  Species: H. sapiens (human)
  Insert size (bp): 144
  Entrez Gene: HSPB11 (a.k.a. HSPC034, C1orf41, HSPCO34, IFT25, PP25)
  Promoter: CMV
  Tag / fusion protein: EGFP (N terminal on backbone)
  Cloning method: Restriction Enzyme; 5′ cloning site BglII/BamHI (destroyed during cloning); 3′ cloning site XhoI/SalI (destroyed during cloning)
  Sequencing primers: 5′ CTGAGCAAAGACCCCAACGAG; 3′ GAAATTTGTGATGCTATTGC
Terms and licenses: Academic/Nonprofit Terms; Industry Terms: Not Available to Industry
How to cite: pEGFP-C1-IFT25 was a gift from Kazuhisa Nakayama (Addgene plasmid # 218721 ; http://n2t.net/addgene:218721 ; RRID:Addgene_218721)
